LOCUS       Exported 10708 bp ds-DNA circular SYN 13-MAY-2021
DEFINITION  Lentiviral expression of PIK3R1 L380delL.
ACCESSION   .
VERSION     .
KEYWORDS    pHAGE-PIK3R1-L380delL
SOURCE      synthetic DNA construct
  ORGANISM  synthetic DNA construct
REFERENCE   1 (bases 1 to 10708)
  AUTHORS   Ng PK, Li J, Jeong KJ, Shao S, Chen H, Tsang YH, Sengupta S, Wang Z,
            Bhavana VH, Tran R, Soewito S, Minussi DC, Moreno D, Kong K,
            Dogruluk T, Lu H, Gao J, Tokheim C, Zhou DC, Johnson AM, Zeng J, Ip
            CKM, Ju Z, Wester M, Yu S, Li Y, Vellano CP, Schultz N, Karchin R,
            Ding L, Lu Y, Cheung LWT, Chen K, Shaw KR, Meric-Bernstam F, Scott
            KL, Yi S, Sahni N, Liang H, Mills GB
  TITLE     Systematic Functional Annotation of Somatic Mutations in Cancer.
  JOURNAL   Cancer Cell. 2018 Mar 12;33(3):450-462.e10. doi:
            10.1016/j.ccell.2018.01.021.
  PUBMED    29533785
REFERENCE   2 (bases 1 to 10708)
  AUTHORS   .
  TITLE     Direct Submission
  JOURNAL   Exported May 13, 2021 from SnapGene Server 1.1.58
            http://www.snapgene.com
FEATURES             Location/Qualifiers
     source          1..10708
                     /organism="synthetic DNA construct"
                     /mol_type="other DNA"
     LTR             1..634
                     /label=3' LTR
                     /note="3' long terminal repeat (LTR) from HIV-1"
     misc_feature    681..806
                     /label=HIV-1 Psi
                     /note="packaging signal of human immunodeficiency virus
                     type 1"
     misc_feature    1303..1536
                     /label=RRE
                     /note="The Rev response element (RRE) of HIV-1 allows for
                     Rev-dependent mRNA export from the nucleus to the
                     cytoplasm."
     CDS             1721..1765
                     /codon_start=1
                     /product="antigenic peptide corresponding to amino acids
                     655 to 669 of the HIV envelope protein gp41 (Lutje Hulsik
                     et al., 2013)"
                     /label=gp41 peptide
                     /note="recognized by the 2H10 single-chain llama nanobody"
                     /translation="KNEQELLELDKWASL"
     misc_feature    2058..2175
                     /label=cPPT/CTS
                     /note="central polypurine tract and central termination
                     sequence of HIV-1"
     promoter        2223..3401
                     /label=EF-1-alpha promoter
                     /note="strong constitutive promoter for human elongation
                     factor EF-1-alpha"
     intron          2454..3392
                     /label=EF-1-alpha intron A
                     /note="intron upstream of the start codon of human
                     EF-1-alpha"
     primer_bind     3349..3369
                     /label=EF1a-F
                     /note="Human elongation factor-1a promoter, forward primer"
     protein_bind    3421..3445
                     /gene="mutant version of attB"
                     /label=attB1
                     /bound_moiety="BP Clonase(TM)"
                     /note="recombination site for the Gateway(R) BP reaction"
     CDS             3451..3477
                     /codon_start=1
                     /product="HA (human influenza hemagglutinin) epitope tag"
                     /label=HA
                     /translation="YPYDVPDYA"
     protein_bind    complement(5645..5669)
                     /gene="mutant version of attB"
                     /label=attB2
                     /bound_moiety="BP Clonase(TM)"
                     /note="recombination site for the Gateway(R) BP reaction"
     CDS             5722..5763
                     /codon_start=1
                     /product="epitope tag from simian virus 5"
                     /label=V5 tag
                     /translation="GKPIPNPLLGLDST"
     misc_feature    5784..6351
                     /label=IRES
                     /note="internal ribosome entry site (IRES) of the
                     encephalomyocarditis virus (EMCV)"
     misc_feature    5801..6353
                     /label=IRES
                     /note="internal ribosome entry site (IRES) of the
                     encephalomyocarditis virus (EMCV)"
     primer_bind     complement(5945..5962)
                     /label=IRES reverse
                     /note="IRES internal ribosome entry site, reverse primer.
                     Also called pCDH-rev"
     primer_bind     6172..6191
                     /label=IRES-F
                     /note="IRES internal ribosome entry site, forward primer"
     CDS             6365..7084
                     /codon_start=1
                     /product="the original enhanced GFP (Yang et al., 1996)"
                     /label=EGFP
                     /note="mammalian codon-optimized"
                     /translation="MVSKGEELFTGVVPILVELDGDVNGHKFSVSGEGEGDATYGKLTL
                     KFICTTGKLPVPWPTLVTTLTYGVQCFSRYPDHMKQHDFFKSAMPEGYVQERTIFFKDD
                     GNYKTRAEVKFEGDTLVNRIELKGIDFKEDGNILGHKLEYNYNSHNVYIMADKQKNGIK
                     VNFKIRHNIEDGSVQLADHYQQNTPIGDGPVLLPDNHYLSTQSALSKDPNEKRDHMVLL
                     EFVTAAGITLGMDELYK"
     CDS             6365..7081
                     /codon_start=1
                     /product="enhanced GFP"
                     /label=EGFP
                     /translation="MVSKGEELFTGVVPILVELDGDVNGHKFSVSGEGEGDATYGKLTL
                     KFICTTGKLPVPWPTLVTTLTYGVQCFSRYPDHMKQHDFFKSAMPEGYVQERTIFFKDD
                     GNYKTRAEVKFEGDTLVNRIELKGIDFKEDGNILGHKLEYNYNSHNVYIMADKQKNGIK
                     VNFKIRHNIEDGSVQLADHYQQNTPIGDGPVLLPDNHYLSTQSALSKDPNEKRDHMVLL
                     EFVTAAGITLGMDELYK"
     primer_bind     complement(6410..6431)
                     /label=EGFP-N
                     /note="EGFP, reverse primer"
     primer_bind     complement(6671..6690)
                     /label=EXFP-R
                     /note="For distinguishing EGFP variants, reverse primer"
     primer_bind     7018..7039
                     /label=EGFP-C
                     /note="EGFP, forward primer"
     misc_feature    7098..7686
                     /label=WPRE
                     /note="woodchuck hepatitis virus posttranscriptional
                     regulatory element"
     primer_bind     complement(7151..7171)
                     /label=WPRE-R
                     /note="WPRE, reverse primer"
     CDS             complement(7569..7580)
                     /codon_start=1
                     /product="Factor Xa recognition and cleavage site"
                     /label=Factor Xa site
                     /translation="IEGR"
     LTR             7761..7994
                     /label=3' LTR (Delta-U3)
                     /note="self-inactivating 3' long terminal repeat (LTR) from
                     HIV-1"
     primer_bind     complement(8113..8131)
                     /label=pBRforEco
                     /note="pBR322 vectors, upsteam of EcoRI site, forward
                     primer"
     promoter        8199..8303
                     /gene="bla"
                     /label=AmpR promoter
     CDS             8304..9164
                     /codon_start=1
                     /gene="bla"
                     /product="beta-lactamase"
                     /label=AmpR
                     /note="confers resistance to ampicillin, carbenicillin, and
                     related antibiotics"
                     /translation="MSIQHFRVALIPFFAAFCLPVFAHPETLVKVKDAEDQLGARVGYI
                     ELDLNSGKILESFRPEERFPMMSTFKVLLCGAVLSRVDAGQEQLGRRIHYSQNDLVEYS
                     PVTEKHLTDGMTVRELCSAAITMSDNTAANLLLTTIGGPKELTAFLHNMGDHVTRLDRW
                     EPELNEAIPNDERDTTMPVAMATTLRKLLTGELLTLASRQQLIDWMEADKVAGPLLRSA
                     LPAGWFIADKSGAGERGSRGIIAALGPDGKPSRIVVIYTTGSQATMDERNRQIAEIGAS
                     LIKHW"
     primer_bind     complement(8522..8541)
                     /label=Amp-R
                     /note="Ampicillin resistance gene, reverse primer"
     rep_origin      9335..9923
                     /direction=RIGHT
                     /label=ori
                     /note="high-copy-number ColE1/pMB1/pBR322/pUC origin of
                     replication"
     primer_bind     9824..9843
                     /label=pBR322ori-F
                     /note="pBR322 origin, forward primer"
     primer_bind     10077..10094
                     /label=L4440
                     /note="L4440 vector, forward primer"
     primer_bind     10186..10205
                     /label=SV40pro-F
                     /note="SV40 promoter/origin, forward primer"
     protein_bind    10334..10355
                     /label=CAP binding site
                     /bound_moiety="E. coli catabolite activator protein"
                     /note="CAP binding activates transcription in the presence
                     of cAMP."
     promoter        10370..10400
                     /label=lac promoter
                     /note="promoter for the E. coli lac operon"
     protein_bind    10408..10424
                     /label=lac operator
                     /bound_moiety="lac repressor encoded by lacI"
                     /note="The lac repressor binds to the lac operator to
                     inhibit transcription in E. coli. This inhibition can be
                     relieved by adding lactose or
                     isopropyl-beta-D-thiogalactopyranoside (IPTG)."
     primer_bind     10413..10435
                     /label=M13/pUC Reverse
                     /note="In lacZ gene"
     primer_bind     10432..10448
                     /label=M13 rev
                     /note="common sequencing primer, one of multiple similar
                     variants"
     primer_bind     10432..10448
                     /label=M13 Reverse
                     /note="In lacZ gene. Also called M13-rev"
     primer_bind     10498..10517
                     /label=EBV-rev
                     /note="SV40 polyA terminator, reverse primer"
ORIGIN
        1 tggaagggct aattcactcc caaagaagac aagatatcct tgatctgtgg atctaccaca
       61 cacaaggcta cttccctgat tagcagaact acacaccagg gccaggggtc agatatccac
      121 tgacctttgg atggtgctac aagctagtac cagttgagcc agataaggta gaagaggcca
      181 ataaaggaga gaacaccagc ttgttacacc ctgtgagcct gcatgggatg gatgacccgg
      241 agagagaagt gttagagtgg aggtttgaca gccgcctagc atttcatcac gtggcccgag
      301 agctgcatcc ggagtacttc aagaactgct gatatcgagc ttgctacaag ggactttccg
      361 ctggggactt tccagggagg cgtggcctgg gcgggactgg ggagtggcga gccctcagat
      421 cctgcatata agcagctgct ttttgcctgt actgggtctc tctggttaga ccagatctga
      481 gcctgggagc tctctggcta actagggaac ccactgctta agcctcaata aagcttgcct
      541 tgagtgcttc aagtagtgtg tgcccgtctg ttgtgtgact ctggtaacta gagatccctc
      601 agaccctttt agtcagtgtg gaaaatctct agcagtggcg cccgaacagg gacttgaaag
      661 cgaaagggaa accagaggag ctctctcgac gcaggactcg gcttgctgaa gcgcgcacgg
      721 caagaggcga ggggcggcga ctggtgagta cgccaaaaat tttgactagc ggaggctaga
      781 aggagagaga tgggtgcgag agcgtcagta ttaagcgggg gagaattaga tcgcgatggg
      841 aaaaaattcg gttaaggcca gggggaaaga aaaaatataa attaaaacat atagtatggg
      901 caagcaggga gctagaacga ttcgcagtta atcctggcct gttagaaaca tcagaaggct
      961 gtagacaaat actgggacag ctacaaccat cccttcagac aggatcagaa gaacttagat
     1021 cattatataa tacagtagca accctctatt gtgtgcatca aaggatagag ataaaagaca
     1081 ccaaggaagc tttagacaag atagaggaag agcaaaacaa aagtaagacc accgcacagc
     1141 aagcggccgg ccgctgatct tcagacctgg aggaggagat atgagggaca attggagaag
     1201 tgaattatat aaatataaag tagtaaaaat tgaaccatta ggagtagcac ccaccaaggc
     1261 aaagagaaga gtggtgcaga gagaaaaaag agcagtggga ataggagctt tgttccttgg
     1321 gttcttggga gcagcaggaa gcactatggg cgcagcgtca atgacgctga cggtacaggc
     1381 cagacaatta ttgtctggta tagtgcagca gcagaacaat ttgctgaggg ctattgaggc
     1441 gcaacagcat ctgttgcaac tcacagtctg gggcatcaag cagctccagg caagaatcct
     1501 ggctgtggaa agatacctaa aggatcaaca gctcctgggg atttggggtt gctctggaaa
     1561 actcatttgc accactgctg tgccttggaa tgctagttgg agtaataaat ctctggaaca
     1621 gatttggaat cacacgacct ggatggagtg ggacagagaa attaacaatt acacaagctt
     1681 aatacactcc ttaattgaag aatcgcaaaa ccagcaagaa aagaatgaac aagaattatt
     1741 ggaattagat aaatgggcaa gtttgtggaa ttggtttaac ataacaaatt ggctgtggta
     1801 tataaaatta ttcataatga tagtaggagg cttggtaggt ttaagaatag tttttgctgt
     1861 actttctata gtgaatagag ttaggcaggg atattcacca ttatcgtttc agacccacct
     1921 cccaaccccg aggggacccg acaggcccga aggaatagaa gaagaaggtg gagagagaga
     1981 cagagacaga tccattcgat tagtgaacgg atctcgacgg tatcgccgaa ttcacaaatg
     2041 gcagtattca tccacaattt taaaagaaaa ggggggattg gggggtacag tgcaggggaa
     2101 agaatagtag acataatagc aacagacata caaactaaag aattacaaaa acaaattaca
     2161 aaaattcaaa attttcgggt ttattacagg gacagcagag atccagtttg gactagtcgt
     2221 gaggctccgg tgcccgtcag tgggcagagc gcacatcgcc cacagtcccc gagaagttgg
     2281 ggggaggggt cggcaattga accggtgcct agagaaggtg gcgcggggta aactgggaaa
     2341 gtgatgtcgt gtactggctc cgcctttttc ccgagggtgg gggagaaccg tatataagtg
     2401 cagtagtcgc cgtgaacgtt ctttttcgca acgggtttgc cgccagaaca caggtaagtg
     2461 ccgtgtgtgg ttcccgcggg cctggcctct ttacgggtta tggcccttgc gtgccttgaa
     2521 ttacttccac ctggctgcag tacgtgattc ttgatcccga gcttcgggtt ggaagtgggt
     2581 gggagagttc gaggccttgc gcttaaggag ccccttcgcc tcgtgcttga gttgaggcct
     2641 ggcctgggcg ctggggccgc cgcgtgcgaa tctggtggca ccttcgcgcc tgtctcgctg
     2701 ctttcgataa gtctctagcc atttaaaatt tttgatgacc tgctgcgacg ctttttttct
     2761 ggcaagatag tcttgtaaat gcgggccaag atctgcacac tggtatttcg gtttttgggg
     2821 ccgcgggcgg cgacggggcc cgtgcgtccc agcgcacatg ttcggcgagg cggggcctgc
     2881 gagcgcggcc accgagaatc ggacgggggt agtctcaagc tggccggcct gctctggtgc
     2941 ctggcctcgc gccgccgtgt atcgccccgc cctgggcggc aaggctggcc cggtcggcac
     3001 cagttgcgtg agcggaaaga tggccgcttc ccggccctgc tgcagggagc tcaaaatgga
     3061 ggacgcggcg ctcgggagag cgggcgggtg agtcacccac acaaaggaaa agggcctttc
     3121 cgtcctcagc cgtcgcttca tgtgactcca cggagtaccg ggcgccgtcc aggcacctcg
     3181 attagttctc gagcttttgg agtacgtcgt ctttaggttg gggggagggg ttttatgcga
     3241 tggagtttcc ccacactgag tgggtggaga ctgaagttag gccagcttgg cacttgatgt
     3301 aattctcctt ggaatttgcc ctttttgagt ttggatcttg gttcattctc aagcctcaga
     3361 cagtggttca aagttttttt cttccatttc aggtgtcgtg aagcggccct gcagatatca
     3421 acaagtttgt acaaaaaagt tggcatggtt tacccatacg atgttccaga ttacgctagt
     3481 gctgaggggt accagtacag agcgctgtat gattataaaa aggaaagaga agaagatatt
     3541 gacttgcact tgggtgacat attgactgtg aataaagggt ccttagtagc tcttggattc
     3601 agtgatggac aggaagccag gcctgaagaa attggctggt taaatggcta taatgaaacc
     3661 acaggggaaa ggggggactt tccgggaact tatgtagaat atattggaag gaaaaaaatc
     3721 tcgcctccca caccaaagcc ccggccacct cggcctcttc ctgttgcacc aggttcttcg
     3781 aaaactgaag cagatgttga acaacaagct ttgactctcc cggatcttgc agagcagttt
     3841 gcccctcctg acattgcccc gcctcttctt atcaagctcg tggaagccat tgaaaagaaa
     3901 ggtctggaat gttcaactct atacagaaca cagagctcca gcaacctggc agaattacga
     3961 cagcttcttg attgtgatac accctccgtg gacttggaaa tgatcgatgt gcacgttttg
     4021 gctgacgctt tcaaacgcta tctcctggac ttaccaaatc ctgtcattcc agcagccgtt
     4081 tacagtgaaa tgatttcttt agctccagaa gtacaaagct ccgaagaata tattcagcta
     4141 ttgaagaagc ttattaggtc gcctagcata cctcatcagt attggcttac gcttcagtat
     4201 ttgttaaaac atttcttcaa gctctctcaa acctccagca aaaatctgtt gaatgcaaga
     4261 gtactctctg aaattttcag ccctatgctt ttcagattct cagcagccag ctctgataat
     4321 actgaaaacc tcataaaagt tatagaaatt ttaatctcaa ctgaatggaa tgaacgacag
     4381 cctgcaccag cactgcctcc taaaccacca aaacctacta ctgtagccaa caacggtatg
     4441 aataacaata tgtccttaca agatgctgaa tggtactggg gagatatctc gagggaagaa
     4501 gtgaatgaaa aacttcgaga tacagcagac gggacctttt tggtacgaga tgcgtctact
     4561 aaaatgcatg gtgattatac tcttacacta aggaaagggg gaaataacaa aatcaaaata
     4621 tttcatcgag atgggaaata tggcttctct gacccattaa ccttcagttc tgtggttgaa
     4681 ttaataaacc actaccggaa tgaatctcta gctcagtata atcccaaatt ggatgtgaaa
     4741 ttactttatc cagtatccaa ataccaacag gatcaagttg tcaaagaaga taatattgaa
     4801 gctgtaggga aaaaattaca tgaatataac actcagtttc aagaaaaaag tcgagaatat
     4861 gatagattat atgaagaata tacccgcaca tcccaggaaa tccaaatgaa aaggacagct
     4921 attgaagcat ttaatgaaac cataaaaata tttgaagaac agtgccagac ccaagagcgg
     4981 tacagcaaag aatacataga aaagtttaaa cgtgaaggca atgagaaaga aatacaaagg
     5041 attatgcata attatgataa gttgaagtct cgaatcagtg aaattattga cagtagaaga
     5101 agattggaag aagacttgaa gaagcaggca gctgagtatc gagaaattga caaacgtatg
     5161 aacagcatta aaccagacct tatccagctg agaaagacga gagaccaata cttgatgtgg
     5221 ttgactcaaa aaggtgttcg gcaaaagaag ttgaacgagt ggttgggcaa tgaaaacact
     5281 gaagaccaat attcactggt ggaagatgat gaagatttgc cccatcatga tgagaagaca
     5341 tggaatgttg gaagcagcaa ccgaaacaaa gctgaaaacc tgttgcgagg gaagcgagat
     5401 ggcacttttc ttgtccggga gagcagtaaa cagggctgct atgcctgctc tgtagtggtg
     5461 gacggcgaag taaagcattg tgtcataaac aaaacagcaa ctggctatgg ctttgccgag
     5521 ccctataact tgtacagctc tctgaaagaa ctggtgctac attaccaaca cacctccctt
     5581 gtgcagcaca acgactccct caatgtcaca ctagcctacc cagtatatgc acagcagagg
     5641 cgatgcccaa ctttcttgta caaagtggtt gatatccagc acagtggcgg ccgctcgagt
     5701 ctagagggcc cgcggttcga aggtaagcct atccctaacc ctctcctcgg tctcgattct
     5761 acgcgtaccg gttagtaatg agatccctcc ccccccccta acgttactgg ccgaagccgc
     5821 ttggaataag gccggtgtgc gtttgtctat atgttatttt ccaccatatt gccgtctttt
     5881 ggcaatgtga gggcccggaa acctggccct gtcttcttga cgagcattcc taggggtctt
     5941 tcccctctcg ccaaaggaat gcaaggtctg ttgaatgtcg tgaaggaagc agttcctctg
     6001 gaagcttctt gaagacaaac aacgtctgta gcgacccttt gcaggcagcg gaacccccca
     6061 cctggcgaca ggtgcctctg cggccaaaag ccacgtgtat aagatacacc tgcaaaggcg
     6121 gcacaacccc agtgccacgt tgtgagttgg atagttgtgg aaagagtcaa atggctctcc
     6181 tcaagcgtat tcaacaaggg gctgaaggat gcccagaagg taccccattg tatgggatct
     6241 gatctggggc ctcggtgcac atgctttaca tgtgtttagt cgaggttaaa aaaacgtcta
     6301 ggccccccga accacgggga cgtggttttc ctttgaaaaa cacgatgata atatggccac
     6361 acatatggtg agcaagggcg aggagctgtt caccggggtg gtgcccatcc tggtcgagct
     6421 ggacggcgac gtaaacggcc acaagttcag cgtgtccggc gagggcgagg gcgatgccac
     6481 ctacggcaag ctgaccctga agttcatctg caccaccggc aagctgcccg tgccctggcc
     6541 caccctcgtg accaccctga cctacggcgt gcagtgcttc agccgctacc ccgaccacat
     6601 gaagcagcac gacttcttca agtccgccat gcccgaaggc tacgtccagg agcgcaccat
     6661 cttcttcaag gacgacggca actacaagac ccgcgccgag gtgaagttcg agggcgacac
     6721 cctggtgaac cgcatcgagc tgaagggcat cgacttcaag gaggacggca acatcctggg
     6781 gcacaagctg gagtacaact acaacagcca caacgtctat atcatggccg acaagcagaa
     6841 gaacggcatc aaggtgaact tcaagatccg ccacaacatc gaggacggca gcgtgcagct
     6901 cgccgaccac taccagcaga acacccccat cggcgacggc cccgtgctgc tgcccgacaa
     6961 ccactacctg agcacccagt ccgccctgag caaagacccc aacgagaagc gcgatcacat
     7021 ggtcctgctg gagttcgtga ccgccgccgg gatcactctc ggcatggacg agctgtacaa
     7081 gtaaatcgat agatcctaat caacctctgg attacaaaat ttgtgaaaga ttgactggta
     7141 ttcttaacta tgttgctcct tttacgctat gtggatacgc tgctttaatg cctttgtatc
     7201 atgctattgc ttcccgtatg gctttcattt tctcctcctt gtataaatcc tggttgctgt
     7261 ctctttatga ggagttgtgg cccgttgtca ggcaacgtgg cgtggtgtgc actgtgtttg
     7321 ctgacgcaac ccccactggt tggggcattg ccaccacctg tcagctcctt tccgggactt
     7381 tcgctttccc cctccctatt gccacggcgg aactcatcgc cgcctgcctt gcccgctgct
     7441 ggacaggggc tcggctgttg ggcactgaca attccgtggt gttgtcgggg aaatcatcgt
     7501 cctttccttg gctgctcgcc tgtgttgcca cctggattct gcgcgggacg tccttctgct
     7561 acgtcccttc ggccctcaat ccagcggacc ttccttcccg cggcctgctg ccggctctgc
     7621 ggcctcttcc gcgtcttcgc cttcgccctc agacgagtcg gatctccctt tgggccgcct
     7681 ccccgcctga gatcctttaa gaccaatgac ttacaaggca gctgtagatc ttagccactt
     7741 tttaaaagaa aaggggggac tggaagggct aattcactcc caacgaagac aagatctgct
     7801 ttttgcttgt actgggtctc tctggttaga ccagatctga gcctgggagc tctctggcta
     7861 actagggaac ccactgctta agcctcaata aagcttgcct tgagtgcttc aagtagtgtg
     7921 tgcccgtctg ttgtgtgact ctggtaacta gagatccctc agaccctttt agtcagtgtg
     7981 gaaaatctct agcagtagta gttcatgtca tcttattatt cagtatttat aacttgcaaa
     8041 gaaatgaata tcagagagtg agaggcccgg gttaattaag gaaagggcta gatcattctt
     8101 gaagacgaaa gggcctcgtg atacgcctat ttttataggt taatgtcatg ataataatgg
     8161 tttcttagac gtcaggtggc acttttcggg gaaatgtgcg cggaacccct atttgtttat
     8221 ttttctaaat acattcaaat atgtatccgc tcatgagaca ataaccctga taaatgcttc
     8281 aataatattg aaaaaggaag agtatgagta ttcaacattt ccgtgtcgcc cttattccct
     8341 tttttgcggc attttgcctt cctgtttttg ctcacccaga aacgctggtg aaagtaaaag
     8401 atgctgaaga tcagttgggt gcacgagtgg gttacatcga actggatctc aacagcggta
     8461 agatccttga gagttttcgc cccgaagaac gttttccaat gatgagcact tttaaagttc
     8521 tgctatgtgg cgcggtatta tcccgtgttg acgccgggca agagcaactc ggtcgccgca
     8581 tacactattc tcagaatgac ttggttgagt actcaccagt cacagaaaag catcttacgg
     8641 atggcatgac agtaagagaa ttatgcagtg ctgccataac catgagtgat aacactgcgg
     8701 ccaacttact tctgacaacg atcggaggac cgaaggagct aaccgctttt ttgcacaaca
     8761 tgggggatca tgtaactcgc cttgatcgtt gggaaccgga gctgaatgaa gccataccaa
     8821 acgacgagcg tgacaccacg atgcctgtag caatggcaac aacgttgcgc aaactattaa
     8881 ctggcgaact acttactcta gcttcccggc aacaattaat agactggatg gaggcggata
     8941 aagttgcagg accacttctg cgctcggccc ttccggctgg ctggtttatt gctgataaat
     9001 ctggagccgg tgagcgtggg tctcgcggta tcattgcagc actggggcca gatggtaagc
     9061 cctcccgtat cgtagttatc tacacgacgg ggagtcaggc aactatggat gaacgaaata
     9121 gacagatcgc tgagataggt gcctcactga ttaagcattg gtaactgtca gaccaagttt
     9181 actcatatat actttagatt gatttaaaac ttcattttta atttaaaagg atctaggtga
     9241 agatcctttt tgataatctc atgaccaaaa tcccttaacg tgagttttcg ttccactgag
     9301 cgtcagaccc cgtagaaaag atcaaaggat cttcttgaga tccttttttt ctgcgcgtaa
     9361 tctgctgctt gcaaacaaaa aaaccaccgc taccagcggt ggtttgtttg ccggatcaag
     9421 agctaccaac tctttttccg aaggtaactg gcttcagcag agcgcagata ccaaatactg
     9481 ttcttctagt gtagccgtag ttaggccacc acttcaagaa ctctgtagca ccgcctacat
     9541 acctcgctct gctaatcctg ttaccagtgg ctgctgccag tggcgataag tcgtgtctta
     9601 ccgggttgga ctcaagacga tagttaccgg ataaggcgca gcggtcgggc tgaacggggg
     9661 gttcgtgcac acagcccagc ttggagcgaa cgacctacac cgaactgaga tacctacagc
     9721 gtgagctatg agaaagcgcc acgcttcccg aagggagaaa ggcggacagg tatccggtaa
     9781 gcggcagggt cggaacagga gagcgcacga gggagcttcc agggggaaac gcctggtatc
     9841 tttatagtcc tgtcgggttt cgccacctct gacttgagcg tcgatttttg tgatgctcgt
     9901 caggggggcg gagcctatgg aaaaacgcca gcaacgcggc ctttttacgg ttcctggcct
     9961 tttgctggcc ttttgctcac atgttctttc ctgcgttatc ccctgattct gtggataacc
    10021 gtattaccgc ctttgagtga gctgataccg ctcgccgcag ccgaacgacc gagcgcagcg
    10081 agtcagtgag cgaggaagcg gaagagcgcc caatacgcaa accgcctctc cccgcgcgtt
    10141 ggccgattca ttaatgcagc aagctcatgg ctgactaatt ttttttattt atgcagaggc
    10201 cgaggccgcc tcggcctctg agctattcca gaagtagtga ggaggctttt ttggaggcct
    10261 aggcttttgc aaaaagctcc ccgtggcacg acaggtttcc cgactggaaa gcgggcagtg
    10321 agcgcaacgc aattaatgtg agttagctca ctcattaggc accccaggct ttacacttta
    10381 tgcttccggc tcgtatgttg tgtggaattg tgagcggata acaatttcac acaggaaaca
    10441 gctatgacat gattacgaat ttcacaaata aagcattttt ttcactgcat tctagttgtg
    10501 gtttgtccaa actcatcaat gtatcttatc atgtctggat caactggata actcaagcta
    10561 accaaaatca tcccaaactt cccaccccat accctattac cactgccaat tacctgtggt
    10621 ttcatttact ctaaacctgt gattcctctg aattattttc attttaaaga aattgtattt
    10681 gttaaatatg tactacaaac ttagtagt
//
