[The description below was written by a language model from this plasmid's Addgene catalogue record and the feature table of its GenBank file.]
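Description:
pHAGE-PIK3R1-L380delL is a 10.7 kb HIV-1-based lentiviral expression plasmid built on the pHAGE backbone and carrying a mutant allele of human PIK3R1, which encodes the p85-alpha regulatory subunit of PI3-kinase. The mutation is recorded as L380delL, a deletion of the leucine at position 380. The plasmid is propagated in E. coli through a high-copy ColE1/pUC-type origin and selected with ampicillin via the bla gene. The viral portion contains a full-length HIV-1 LTR at the upstream end (annotated in the feature table as a 3' LTR, though it sits in the 5' position), the Psi packaging signal, the Rev response element for Rev-dependent nuclear export of the genomic RNA, the cPPT/CTS element, and a downstream U3-deleted LTR that makes the integrated provirus self-inactivating.

Expression is driven by the human EF-1-alpha promoter with its intron A, a strong constitutive promoter in mammalian cells. The open reading frame was introduced by Gateway recombination and lies between attB1 and attB2 sites. The PIK3R1 coding sequence itself is not annotated as a feature, but an HA epitope tag is annotated immediately after attB1 at the start of the insert region, and a V5 tag sequence lies just beyond attB2. The record does not say whether the V5 tag is read in frame with the insert. Downstream, an EMCV IRES directs translation of EGFP from the same transcript, so transduced cells can be identified or sorted by fluorescence, and a WPRE enhances transcript stability and expression. The construct belongs to a collection made for systematic functional annotation of somatic cancer mutations and is intended for stable lentiviral expression of this PIK3R1 variant.
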