Addgene plasmid #116599: pHAGE-PIK3R1-L380delL
Purpose: Lentiviral expression of PIK3R1 L380delL
Depositing lab: Gordon Mills & Kenneth Scott. Depositing organization: Baylor College of Medicine. Publication: Systematic Functional Annotation of Somatic Mutations in Cancer. Ng PK, Li J, Jeong KJ, Shao S, Chen H, Tsang YH, Sengupta S, Wang Z, Bhavana VH, Tran R, Soewito S, Minussi DC, Moreno D, Kong K, Dogruluk T, Lu H, Gao J, Tokheim C, Zhou DC, Johnson AM, Zeng J, Ip CKM, Ju Z, Wester M, Yu S, Li Y, Vellano CP, Schultz N, Karchin R, Ding L, Lu Y, Cheung LWT, Chen K, Shaw KR, Meric-Bernstam F, Scott KL, Yi S, Sahni N, Liang H, Mills GB. Cancer Cell. 2018 Mar 12;33(3):450-462.e10. doi: 10.1016/j.ccell.2018.01.021. PubMed 29533785.
Backbone
  Vector backbone: pHAGE
  Vector type: Lentiviral
Growth in bacteria
  Bacterial resistance: Ampicillin, 100 μg/mL
  Growth temperature: 37°C
  Growth strain: Stbl3
  Copy number: High Copy
Gene/Insert
  Gene/Insert name: PIK3R1
  Species: H. sapiens (human)
  Mutation: L380delL
  Entrez Gene: PIK3R1 (a.k.a. AGM7, GRB1, IMD36, p85, p85-ALPHA, p85alpha)
  Cloning method: Gateway Cloning
Terms and licenses: Academic/Nonprofit Terms; Industry Terms: Not Available to Industry
How to cite: pHAGE-PIK3R1-L380delL was a gift from Gordon Mills & Kenneth Scott (Addgene plasmid # 116599 ; http://n2t.net/addgene:116599 ; RRID:Addgene_116599)
