>Addgene plasmid #116599 | pHAGE-PIK3R1-L380delL | depositor partial sequence | sequence record 219474 | insert
ATGAGTGCTGAGGGGTACCAGTACAGAGCGCTGTATGATTATAAAAAGGAAAGAGAAGAAGATATTGACT
TGCACTTGGGTGACATATTGACTGTGAATAAAGGGTCCTTAGTAGCTCTTGGATTCAGTGATGGACAGGA
AGCCAGGCCTGAAGAAATTGGCTGGTTAAATGGCTATAATGAAACCACAGGGGAAAGGGGGGACTTTCCG
GGAACTTATGTAGAATATATTGGAAGGAAAAAAATCTCGCCTCCCACACCAAAGCCCCGGCCACCTCGGC
CTCTTCCTGTTGCACCAGGTTCTTCGAAAACTGAAGCAGATGTTGAACAACAAGCTTTGACTCTCCCGGA
TCTTGCAGAGCAGTTTGCCCCTCCTGACATTGCCCCGCCTCTTCTTATCAAGCTCGTGGAAGCCATTGAA
AAGAAAGGTCTGGAATGTTCAACTCTATACAGAACACAGAGCTCCAGCAACCTGGCAGAATTACGACAGC
TTCTTGATTGTGATACACCCTCCGTGGACTTGGAAATGATCGATGTGCACGTTTTGGCTGACGCTTTCAA
ACGCTATCTCCTGGACTTACCAAATCCTGTCATTCCAGCAGCCGTTTACAGTGAAATGATTTCTTTAGCT
CCAGAAGTACAAAGCTCCGAAGAATATATTCAGCTATTGAAGAAGCTTATTAGGTCGCCTAGCATACCTC
ATCAGTATTGGCTTACGCTTCAGTATTTGTTAAAACATTTCTTCAAGCTCTCTCAAACCTCCAGCAAAAA
TCTGTTGAATGCAAGAGTACTCTCTGAAATTTTCAGCCCTATGCTTTTCAGATTCTCAGCAGCCAGCTCT
GATAATACTGAAAACCTCATAAAAGTTATAGAAATTTTAATCTCAACTGAATGGAATGAACGACAGCCTG
CACCAGCACTGCCTCCTAAACCACCAAAACCTACTACTGTAGCCAACAACGGTATGAATAACAATATGTC
CTTACAAGATGCTGAATGGTACTGGGGAGATATCTCGAGGGAAGAAGTGAATGAAAAACTTCGAGATACA
GCAGACGGGACCTTTTTGGTACGAGATGCGTCTACTAAAATGCATGGTGATTATACTCTTACACTAAGGA
AAGGGGGAAATAACAAAATCAAAATATTTCATCGAGATGGGAAATATGGCTTCTCTGACCCATTAACCTT
CAGTTCTGTGGTTGAATTAATAAACCACTACCGGAATGAATCTCTAGCTCAGTATAATCCCAAATTGGAT
GTGAAATTACTTTATCCAGTATCCAAATACCAACAGGATCAAGTTGTCAAAGAAGATAATATTGAAGCTG
TAGGGAAAAAATTACATGAATATAACACTCAGTTTCAAGAAAAAAGTCGAGAATATGATAGATTATATGA
AGAATATACCCGCACATCCCAGGAAATCCAAATGAAAAGGACAGCTATTGAAGCATTTAATGAAACCATA
AAAATATTTGAAGAACAGTGCCAGACCCAAGAGCGGTACAGCAAAGAATACATAGAAAAGTTTAAACGTG
AAGGCAATGAGAAAGAAATACAAAGGATTATGCATAATTATGATAAGTTGAAGTCTCGAATCAGTGAAAT
TATTGACAGTAGAAGAAGATTGGAAGAAGACTTGAAGAAGCAGGCAGCTGAGTATCGAGAAATTGACAAA
CGTATGAACAGCATTAAACCAGACCTTATCCAGCTGAGAAAGACGAGAGACCAATACTTGATGTGGTTGA
CTCAAAAAGGTGTTCGGCAAAAGAAGTTGAACGAGTGGTTGGGCAATGAAAACACTGAAGACCAATATTC
ACTGGTGGAAGATGATGAAGATTTGCCCCATCATGATGAGAAGACATGGAATGTTGGAAGCAGCAACCGA
AACAAAGCTGAAAACCTGTTGCGAGGGAAGCGAGATGGCACTTTTCTTGTCCGGGAGAGCAGTAAACAGG
GCTGCTATGCCTGCTCTGTAGTGGTGGACGGCGAAGTAAAGCATTGTGTCATAAACAAAACAGCAACTGG
CTATGGCTTTGCCGAGCCCTATAACTTGTACAGCTCTCTGAAAGAACTGGTGCTACATTACCAACACACC
TCCCTTGTGCAGCACAACGACTCCCTCAATGTCACACTAGCCTACCCAGTATATGCACAGCAGAGGCGAT
G
